>Addgene plasmid #154522 | pEPYC0CM0382 | depositor full sequence | sequence record 299394 | pEPYC0CM0382 sequence 2211 bps
TTCAGATAAAAAAAATCCTTAGCTTTCGCTAAGGATGATTTCTGGAATTCGGTCTCAGGAGGGAGGCGTG
TCGTTTTAGTGAGGATCCTTACCGCTATGGGTAAGATTATCCTTACCGCTATGGGTAAGATTATCCTTAC
CGCTATGGGTAAGATTCTATATAAGGTTTTGCTATTCATTGAAAGCAGTAGTGACTGATTTGTATATAAT
GTACTCGAGACCCTGCAGTCCGGCAAAAAAGGGCAAGGTGTCACCACCCTGCCCTTTTTCTTTAAAACCG
AAAAGATTACTTCGCGTTATGCAGGCTTCCTCGCTCACTGACTCGCTGCGCTCGGTCGTTCGGCTGCGGC
GAGCGGTATCAGCTCACTCAAAGGCGGTAATACGGTTATCCACAGAATCAGGGGATAACGCAGGAAAGAA
CATGTGAGCAAAAGGCCAGCAAAAGGCCAGGAACCGTAAAAAGGCCGCGTTGCTGGCGTTTTTCCACAGG
CTCCGCCCCCCTGACGAGCATCACAAAAATCGACGCTCAAGTCAGAGGTGGCGAAACCCGACAGGACTAT
AAAGATACCAGGCGTTTCCCCCTGGAAGCTCCCTCGTGCGCTCTCCTGTTCCGACCCTGCCGCTTACCGG
ATACCTGTCCGCCTTTCTCCCTTCGGGAAGCGTGGCGCTTTCTCATAGCTCACGCTGTAGGTATCTCAGT
TCGGTGTAGGTCGTTCGCTCCAAGCTGGGCTGTGTGCACGAACCCCCCGTTCAGCCCGACCGCTGCGCCT
TATCCGGTAACTATCGTCTTGAGTCCAACCCGGTAAGACACGACTTATCGCCACTGGCAGCAGCCACTGG
TAACAGGATTAGCAGAGCGAGGTATGTAGGCGGTGCTACAGAGTTCTTGAAGTGGTGGCCTAACTACGGC
TACACTAGAAGAACAGTATTTGGTATCTGCGCTCTGCTGAAGCCAGTTACCTTCGGAAAAAGAGTTGGTA
GCTCTTGATCCGGCAAACAAACCACCGCTGGTAGCGGTGGTTTTTTTGTTTGCAAGCAGCAGATTACGCG
CAGAAAAAAAGGATCTCAAGAAGATCCTTTGATCTTTTCTACGGGGTCTGACGCTCAGTGGAACGAAAAC
TCACGTTAAGGGATTTTGGTCATGAGATTATCAAAAAGGATCTTCACCTAGATCCTTTTAAATTAAAAAT
GAAGTTTTAAATCAATCTAAAGTATATATGAGTAAACTTGGTCTGACAGCTCGAGGCTTGGATTCTCACC
AATAAAAAACGCCCGGCGGCAACCGAGCGTTCTGAACAAATCCAGATGGAGTTCTGAGGTCATTACTGGA
TCTATCAACAGGAGTCCAAGCGAGCTCGATATCAAATTACGCCCCGCCCTGCCACTCATCGCAGTACTGT
TGTAATTCATTAAGCATTCTGCCGACATGGAAGCCATCACAAACGGCATGATGAACCTGAATCGCCAGCG
GCATCAGCACCTTGTCGCCTTGCGTATAATATTTGCCCATGGTGAAAACGGGGGCGAAGAAGTTGTCCAT
ATTGGCCACGTTTAAATCAAAACTGGTGAAACTCACCCAGGGATTGGCTGAGACGAAAAACATATTCTCA
ATAAACCCTTTAGGGAAATAGGCCAGGTTTTCACCGTAACACGCCACATCTTGCGAATATATGTGTAGAA
ACTGCCGGAAATCGTCGTGGTATTCACTCCAGAGCGATGAAAACGTTTCAGTTTGCTCATGGAAAACGGT
GTAACAAGGGTGAACACTATCCCATATCACCAGCTCACCGTCTTTCATTGCCATACGAAATTCCGGATGA
GCATTCATCAGGCGGGCAAGAATGTGAATAAAGGCCGGATAAAACTTGTGCTTATTTTTCTTTACGGTCT
TTAAAAAGGCCGTAATATCCAGCTGAACGGTCTGGTTATAGGTACATTGAGCAACTGACTGAAATGCCTC
AAAATGTTCTTTACGATGCCATTGGGATATATCAACGGTGGTATATCCAGTGATTTTTTTCTCCATTTTA
GCTTCCTTAGCTCCTGAAAATCTCGATAACTCAAAAAATACGCCCGGTAGTGATCTTATTTCATTATGGT
GAAAGTTGGAACCTCTTACGTGCCCGATCAACTCGAGTGCCACCTGACGTCTAAGAAACCATTATTATCA
TGACATTAACCTATAAAAATAGGCGTATCACGAGGCAGAAT
Features (pLannotate 1.2.2; 6 found; start..end, strand, type, name):
    229..286     +  terminator     his operon terminator: This putative transcriptin terminator from the E. coli his operon has a 2-bp deletion introduced during synthesis. Its efficiency has not been determined.
    481..1069    -  rep_origin     ori: high-copy-number ColE1/pMB1/pBR322/pUC origin of replication
   1252..1346    -  terminator     lambda t0 terminator: transcription terminator from phage lambda
   1370..2026    -  CDS            cat: CAT_ECOLX - Experimental evidence at protein level: Swiss-Prot protein existence level 1. This enzyme is an effector of chloramphenicol resistance in bacteria. From Escherichia coli. This protein is used as a marker in many commonly used cloning vectors, such as pACYC184.
   2027..2124    -  promoter       cat promoter: promoter of the E. coli cat gene encoding chloramphenicol acetyltransferase
   2210..42      -  terminator     bacterial terminator (across the origin): putative bacterial transcription terminator
