[The description below was written by a language model from this plasmid's Addgene catalogue record and pLannotate feature annotations shown in this document.]
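Description:
pEPYC0CM0382 is a small (about 2.2 kb) Phytobricks Level 0 part plasmid built in the pUAP1 universal acceptor backbone and classed as a synthetic biology vector. It is a bacterial storage and cloning plasmid rather than an expression vector. It replicates in E. coli from a high-copy ColE1/pUC-type origin and is selected with chloramphenicol through a cat (chloramphenicol acetyltransferase) gene driven by its native cat promoter and followed by the phage lambda t0 terminator. Two further annotated elements, a his operon terminator and a putative bacterial terminator spanning the sequence origin, lie on either side of an unannotated stretch. That stretch is probably the cloning position, in which case the terminators would shield the stored part from read-through transcription, though the record does not say so.

The insert is MinSyn_019, a fully synthetic sequence cloned with the Type IIS enzyme BpiI, with both sites destroyed during cloning. This is typical of domesticating a part into a universal acceptor, after which it can be released for hierarchical Golden Gate/MoClo-style assembly. The automated feature table does not annotate the insert, so its exact coordinates, length and internal composition cannot be read from the record. Its name and the associated work on rational design of minimal synthetic promoters for plants suggest that MinSyn_019 is one of a series of minimal synthetic plant promoter parts, although the catalogue entry describes it only as a Level 0 part. The plasmid would typically serve as a standardised building block, combined with coding sequences, terminators and other Phytobrick parts into plant transcriptional units.
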