Addgene plasmid #154522: pEPYC0CM0382
Purpose: Phytobricks Level 0 part
Depositing lab: Nicola Patron. Depositing organization: Earlham Institute. Publication: Rational design of minimal synthetic promoters for plants. Cai YM, Kallam K, Tidd H, Gendarini G, Salzman A, Patron NJ. Nucleic Acids Res. 2020 Aug 28. pii: 5897334. doi: 10.1093/nar/gkaa682. PubMed 32856047.
Backbone
  Vector backbone: pUAP1
  Vector type: Synthetic Biology
Growth in bacteria
  Bacterial resistance: Chloramphenicol, 25 μg/mL
  Growth temperature: 37°C
  Growth strain: NEB Stable
  Copy number: High Copy
Gene/Insert
  Gene/Insert name: MinSyn_019
  Species: Synthetic
  Cloning method: Restriction Enzyme; 5′ cloning site BpiI (destroyed during cloning); 3′ cloning site BpiI (destroyed during cloning)
Terms and licenses: Academic/Nonprofit Terms; Industry Terms: Not Available to Industry
Depositor comments: Please visit https://www.biorxiv.org/content/10.1101/2020.05.14.095406v1 for bioRxiv preprint.
How to cite: pEPYC0CM0382 was a gift from Nicola Patron (Addgene plasmid # 154522 ; http://n2t.net/addgene:154522 ; RRID:Addgene_154522)
